>Addgene plasmid #63188 | pAV116.loxP | depositor full sequence | sequence record 104893 | old full plasmid sequence
TTATTATCATGACATTAACCTATAAAAATAGGCGTATCACGAGGCCCTTTGTCACAGCTTGTCTGTAAGC
GGATGCCGGGAGCAGACAAGCCCGTCAGGGCGCGTCAGCGGGTGTTGGCGGGTGTCGGGGCTGGCTTAAC
TATGCGGCATCAGAGCAGATTGTACTGAGAGTGCACCATACCACAGCTTTTCAATTCAATTCATCATTTT
TTTTTTATTCTTTTTTTTGATTTCGGTTTCTTTGAAATTTTTTTGATTCGGTAATCTCCGAACAGAAGGA
AGAACGAAGGAAGGAGCACAGACTTAGATTGGTATATATACGCATATGTAGTGTTGAAGAAACATGAAAT
TGCCCAGTATTCTTAACCCAACTGCACAGAACAAAAACCTGCAGGAAACGAAGATAAATCATGTCGAAAG
CTACATATAAGGAACGTGCTGCTACTCATCCTAGTCCTGTTGCTGCCAAGCTATTTAATATCATGCACGA
AAAGCAAACAAACTTGTGTGCTTCATTGGATGTTCGTACCACCAAGGAATTACTGGAGTTAGTTGAAGCA
TTAGGTCCCAAAATTTGTTTACTAAAAACACATGTGGATATCTTGACTGATTTTTCCATGGAGGGCACAG
TTAAGCCGCTAAAGGCATTATCCGCCAAGTACAATTTTTTACTCTTCGAAGACAGAAAATTTGCTGACAT
TGGTAATACAGTCAAATTGCAGTACTCTGCGGGTGTATACAGAATAGCAGAATGGGCAGACATTACGAAT
GCACACGGTGTGGTGGGCCCAGGTATTGTTAGCGGTTTGAAGCAGGCGGCAGAAGAAGTAACAAAGGAAC
CTAGAGGCCTTTTGATGTTAGCAGAATTGTCATGCAAGGGCTCCCTATCTACTGGAGAATATACTAAGGG
TACTGTTGACATTGCGAAGAGCGACAAAGATTTTGTTATCGGCTTTATTGCTCAAAGAGACATGGGTGGA
AGAGATGAAGGTTACGATTGGTTGATTATGACACCCGGTGTGGGTTTAGATGACAAGGGAGATGCATTGG
GTCAACAGTATAGAACCGTGGATGATGTGGTGTCTACAGGATCTGACATTATTATTGTTGGAAGAGGACT
ATTTGCAAAGGGAAGGGATGCTAAGGTAGAGGGTGAACGTTACAGAAAAGCAGGCTGGGAAGCATATTTG
AGAAGATGCGGCCAGCAAAACTAAAAAACTGTATTATAAGTAAATGCATGTATACTAAACTCACAAATTA
GAGCTTCAATTTAATTATATCAGTTATTACCCTATGCGGTGTGAAATACCGCACAGATGCGTAAGGAGAA
AATACCGCATCAGGAAATTGTAAACGTTAATATTTTGTTAAAATTCGCGTTAAATTTTTGTTAAATCAGC
TCATTTTTTAACCAATAGGCCGAAATCGGCAAAATCCCTTATAAATCAAAAGAATAGACCGAGATAGGGT
[37 nt withheld, positions 1471-1507]
AAAGAACGTGGACTCCAACGTCAAAGG
[49 nt withheld, positions 1535-1583]
T
[91 nt withheld, positions 1585-1675]
G
[124 nt withheld, positions 1677-1800]
CGCGCCATTCGCCATTCAGGCTGCGCAACTGTTGGGAAGGGCGATCGGTGCGGGCCTCTTCGCTATTACG
CCAGCTGGCGAAAGGGGGATGTGCTGCAAGGCGATTAAGTTGGGTAACGCCAGGGTTTTCCCAGTCACGA
CGTTGTAAAACGACGGCCAGTGAGCGCGCGTAATACGACTCACTATAGGGCGAATTGGGTACCGGGCCCC
CCCTCGAGGTCGACGGCAGCTGGGATAACTTCGTATAATGTACATTATACGAAGTTATGGGACGTGGCGA
ATTCCTGCAGCCCCCAGTAGAGACCGCCTGGCTCTAGTAGCGATCTACACTAGCACTATCAGCGTTATTA
AGCACCGGTGGAGTGACGACCTTCAGCACGTTCGTACTGTTCAACGATGGTGTAGTCTTCGTTGTGGGAG
GTGATGTCCAGTTTGATGTCGGTTTTGTAAGCACCCGGCAGCTGAACCGGTTTTTTAGCCATGTAGGTGG
TTTTAACTTCAGCGTCGTAGTGACCACCGTCTTTCAGTTTCAGACGCATTTTGATTTCACCTTTCAGAGC
ACCGTCTTCCGGGTACATACGTTCGGTGGAAGCTTCCCAACCCATGGTTTTTTTCTGCATAACCGGACCG
TCGGACGGGAAGTTGGTACCACGCAGTTTAACTTTGTAGATGAACTCACCGTCTTGCAGGGAGGAGTCCT
GGGTAACGGTAACAACACCACCGTCTTCGAAGTTCATAACACGTTCCCATTTGAAACCTTCCGGGAAGGA
CAGTTTCAGGTAGTCCGGGATGTCAGCCGGGTGTTTAACGTAAGCTTTGGAACCGTACTGGAACTGCGGG
GACAGGATGTCCCAAGCGAACGGCAGCGGACCACCTTTGGTAACTTTCAGTTTAGCGGTCTGGGTACCTT
CGTACGGACGACCTTCACCTTCACCTTCGATTTCGAACTCGTGACCGTTAACGGAACCTTCCATACGAAC
TTTGAAACGCATGAACTCTTTGATAACGTCTTCGGAGGAAGCCATCTAGTATTTCTCCTCTTTCTCTAGT
ATGTGTGAAATTGTTATCCGCTCACAATTCCACACAACATACGAGCCGGAAGCATAAAGTGTAAAGCCTG
GGGTGCCTAATGAGTGAGCTAACTCACATTAATTGCGTTGCGCTCACTGCCCGCTTTCCAGTCGGGAAAC
CTGTCGTGCCAGCTGCATTAATGAATCGGCCAACGCGCGGGGAGAGGCGGTTTGCGTATTGGGTCTCATT
TTGGGGATCCCGGAGCACCCATAACTTCGTATAATGTACATTATACGAAGTTATCCCAGGTCGCTCTAGA
GCGGCCGCCACCGCGGTGGAGCTCCAGCTTTTGTTCCCTTTAGTGAGGGTTAATTGCGCGCTTGGCGTAA
TCATGGTCATAGCTGTTTCCTGTGTGAAATTGTTATCCGCTCACAATTCCACACAACATAGGAGCCGGAA
GCATAAAGTGTAAAGCCTGGGGTGCCTAATGAGTGAGGTAACTCACATTAATTGCGTTGCGCTCACTGCC
CGCTTTCCAGTCGGGAAACCTGTCGTGCCAGCTGCATTAATGAATCGGCCAACGCGCGGGGAGAGGCGGT
TTGCGTATTGGGCGCTCTTCCGCTTCCTCGCTCACTGACTCGCTGCGCTCGGTCGTTCGGCTGCGGCGAG
CGGTATCAGCTCACTCAAAGGCGGTAATACGGTTATCCACAGAATCAGGGGATAACGCAGGAAAGAACAT
GTGAGCAAAAGGCCAGCAAAAGGCCAGGAACCGTAAAAAGGCCGCGTTGCTGGCGTTTTTCCATAGGCTC
CGCCCCCCTGACGAGCATCACAAAAATCGACGCTCAAGTCAGAGGTGGCGAAACCCGACAGGACTATAAA
GATACCAGGCGTTTCCCCCTGGAAGCTCCCTCGTGCGCTCTCCTGTTCCGACCCTGCCGCTTACCGGATA
CCTGTCCGCCTTTCTCCCTTCGGGAAGCGTGGCGCTTTCTCATAGCTCACGCTGTAGGTATCTCAGTTCG
GTGTAGGTCGTTCGCTCCAAGCTGGGCTGTGTGCACGAACCCCCCGTTCAGCCCGACCGCTGCGCCTTAT
CCGGTAACTATCGTCTTGAGTCCAACCCGGTAAGACACGACTTATCGCCACTGGCAGCAGCCACTGGTAA
CAGGATTAGCAGAGCGAGGTATGTAGGCGGTGCTACAGAGTTCTTGAAGTGGTGGCCTAACTACGGCTAC
ACTAGAAGGACAGTATTTGGTATCTGCGCTCTGCTGAAGCCAGTTACCTTCGGAAAAAGAGTTGGTAGCT
CTTGATCCGGCAAACAAACCACCGCTGGTAGCGGTGGTTTTTTTGTTTGCAAGCAGCAGATTACGCGCAG
AAAAAAAGGATCTCAAGAAGATCCTTTGATCTTTTCTACGGGGTCTGACGCTCAGTGGAACGAAAACTCA
CGTTAAGGGATTTTGGTCATGAGATTATCAAAAAGGATCTTCACCTAGATCCTTTTAAATTAAAAATGAA
GTTTTAAATCAATCTAAAGTATATATGAGTAAACTTGGTCTGACAGTTACCAATGCTTAATCAGTGAGGC
ACCTATCTCAGCGATCTGTCTATTTCGTTCATCCATAGTTGCCTGACTCCCCGTCGTGTAGATAACTACG
ATACGGGAGGGCTTACCATCTGGCCCCAGTGCTGCAATGATACCGCGAGATCCACGCTCACCGGCTCCAG
ATTTATCAGCAATAAACCAGCCAGCCGGAAGGGCCGAGCGCAGAAGTGGTCCTGCAACTTTATCCGCCTC
CATCCAGTCTATTAATTGTTGCCGGGAAGCTAGAGTAAGTAGTTCGCCAGTTAATAGTTTGCGCAACGTT
GTTGCCATTGCTACAGGCATCGTGGTGTCACGCTCGTCGTTTGGTATGGCTTCATTCAGCTCCGGTTCCC
AACGATCAAGGCGAGTTACATGATCCCCCATGTTGTGCAAAAAAGCGGTTAGCTCCTTCGGTCCTCCGAT
CGTTGTCAGAAGTAAGTTGGCCGCAGTGTTATCACTCATGGTTATGGCAGCACTGCATAATTCTCTTACT
GTCATGCCATCCGTAAGATGCTTTTCTGTGACTGGTGAGTACTCAACCAAGTCATTCTGAGAATAGTGTA
TGCGGCGACCGAGTTGCTCTTGCCCGGCGTCAATACGGGATAATACCGCGCCACATAGCAGAACTTTAAA
AGTGCTCATCATTGGAAAACGTTCTTCGGGGCGAAAACTCTCAAGGATCTTACCGCTGTTGAGATCCAGT
TCGATGTAACCCACTCGTGCACCCAACTGATCTTCAGCATCTTTTACTTTCACCAGCGTTTCTGGGTGAG
CAAAAACAGGAAGGCAAAATGCCGCAAAAAAGGGAATAAGGGCGACACGGAAATGTTGAATACTCATACT
CTTCCTTTTTCAATATTATTGAAGCATTTATCAGGGTTATTGTCTCATGAGCGGATACATATTTGAATGT
ATTTAGAAAAATAAACAAATAGGGGTTCCGCGCACATTTCCCCGAAAAGTGCCACCTGGGTCCTTTTCAT
CACGTGCTATAAAAATAATTATAATTTAAATTTTTTAATATAAATATATAAATTAAAAATAGAAAGTAAA
AAAAGAAATTAAAGAAAAAATAGTTTTTGTTTTCCGAAGATGTAAAAGACTCTAGGGGGATCGCCAACAA
ATACTACCTTTTATCTTGCTCTTCCTGCTCTCAGGTATTAATGCCGAATTGTTTCATCTTGTCTGTGTAG
AAGACCACACACGAAAATCCTGTGATTTTACATTTTACTTATCGTTAATCGAATGTATATCTATTTAATC
TGCTTTTCTTGTCTAATAAATATATATGTAAAGTACGCTTTTTGTTGAAATTTTTTAAACCTTTGTTTAT
TTTTTTTTCTTCATTCCGTAACTCTTCTACCTTCTTTATTTACTTTCTAAAATCCAAATACAAAACATAA
AAATAAATAAACACAGAGTAAATTCCCAAATTATTCCATCATTAAAAGATACGAGGCGCGTGTAAGTTAC
AGGCAAGCGATCCGTCCTAAGAAACCA
Features (pLannotate 1.2.2; 25 found; start..end, strand, type, name):
    131..180     +  misc_feature   bom (fragment): basis of mobility region from pBR322
    195..410     +  promoter       URA3 promoter: S. cerevisiae URA3
    411..1214    +  CDS            URA3: orotidine-5'-phosphate decarboxylase, required for uracil biosynthesis; S. cerevisiae URA3; yeast auxotrophic marker, counterselectable with 5-fluoroorotic acid (5-FOA)
   1293..1344    +  misc_feature   bom (fragment): basis of mobility region from pBR322
   1345..1800    -  rep_origin     f1 ori (sequence partly withheld): f1 bacteriophage origin of replication; arrow indicates direction of (+) strand synthesis
   1808..1963    -  CDS            lacZα (fragment): LacZα fragment of β-galactosidase; lacZ fragment
   1971..1989    +  promoter       T7 promoter: promoter for bacteriophage T7 RNA polymerase
   1998..2026    -  misc_feature   MCS (fragment): pBluescript multiple cloning site
   2035..2068    +  protein_bind   loxPsym: loxPsym has a symmetric spacer region, and loxPsym sites are capable of recombining in either orientation (Hoess et al., 1986). Cre recombinase
   2151..2825    -  CDS            mRFP1: mRFP1 is a basic (constitutively fluorescent) red fluorescent protein published in 2002, derived from Discosoma sp.. It is reported to be a somewhat slowly-maturing monomer with low acid sensitivity.
   2861..2877    -  protein_bind   lac operator: The lac repressor binds to the lac operator to inhibit transcription in E. coli. This inhibition can be relieved by adding lactose or isopropyl-β-D-thiogalactopyranoside (IPTG). lac repressor encoded by lacI
   2885..2915    -  promoter       lac promoter: promoter for the E. coli lac operon
   2930..2951    -  protein_bind   CAP binding site: CAP binding activates transcription in the presence of cAMP. E. coli catabolite activator protein
   2964..3053    -  CDS            lacI (fragment): lac repressor; lacI; The lac repressor binds to the lac operator to inhibit transcription in E. coli. This inhibition can be relieved by adding lactose or isopropyl-β-D-thiogalactopyranoside (IPTG).
   3081..3114    +  protein_bind   loxPsym: loxPsym has a symmetric spacer region, and loxPsym sites are capable of recombining in either orientation (Hoess et al., 1986). Cre recombinase
   3125..3154    -  misc_feature   MCS (fragment): pBluescript multiple cloning site
   3167..3185    -  promoter       T3 promoter: promoter for bacteriophage T3 RNA polymerase
   3230..3246    -  protein_bind   lac operator: The lac repressor binds to the lac operator to inhibit transcription in E. coli. This inhibition can be relieved by adding lactose or isopropyl-β-D-thiogalactopyranoside (IPTG). lac repressor encoded by lacI
   3254..3284    -  promoter       lac promoter: promoter for the E. coli lac operon
   3299..3320    -  protein_bind   CAP binding site: CAP binding activates transcription in the presence of cAMP. E. coli catabolite activator protein
   3333..3425    -  CDS            lacI (fragment): lac repressor; lacI; The lac repressor binds to the lac operator to inhibit transcription in E. coli. This inhibition can be relieved by adding lactose or isopropyl-β-D-thiogalactopyranoside (IPTG).
   3608..4196    -  rep_origin     ori: high-copy-number ColE1/pMB1/pBR322/pUC origin of replication
   4367..5227    -  CDS            AmpR: β-lactamase; bla; confers resistance to ampicillin, carbenicillin, and related antibiotics
   5228..5332    -  promoter       AmpR promoter: bla
   5369..5872    +  misc_feature   CEN/ARS: S. cerevisiae CEN6 centromere fused to an autonomously replicating sequence
