>Addgene plasmid #63188 | pAV116.loxP | depositor full sequence | sequence record 121508 | pAV116.loxP sequence 5171 bps
TTATTATCATGACATTAACCTATAAAAATAGGCGTATCACGAGGCCCTTTGTCACAGCTTGTCTGTAAGC
GGATGCCGGGAGCAGACAAGCCCGTCAGGGCGCGTCAGCGGGTGTTGGCGGGTGTCGGGGCTGGCTTAAC
TATGCGGCATCAGAGCAGATTGTACTGAGAGTGCACCATACCACAGCTTTTCAATTCAATTCATCATTTT
TTTTTTATTCTTTTTTTTGATTTCGGTTTCTTTGAAATTTTTTTGATTCGGTAATCTCCGAACAGAAGGA
AGAACGAAGGAAGGAGCACAGACTTAGATTGGTATATATACGCATATGTAGTGTTGAAGAAACATGAAAT
TGCCCAGTATTCTTAACCCAACTGCACAGAACAAAAACCTGCAGGAAACGAAGATAAATCATGTCGAAAG
CTACATATAAGGAACGTGCTGCTACTCATCCTAGTCCTGTTGCTGCCAAGCTATTTAATATCATGCACGA
AAAGCAAACAAACTTGTGTGCTTCATTGGATGTTCGTACCACCAAGGAATTACTGGAGTTAGTTGAAGCA
TTAGGTCCCAAAATTTGTTTACTAAAAACACATGTGGATATCTTGACTGATTTTTCCATGGAGGGCACAG
TTAAGCCGCTAAAGGCATTATCCGCCAAGTACAATTTTTTACTCTTCGAAGACAGAAAATTTGCTGACAT
TGGTAATACAGTCAAATTGCAGTACTCTGCGGGTGTATACAGAATAGCAGAATGGGCAGACATTACGAAT
GCACACGGTGTGGTGGGCCCAGGTATTGTTAGCGGTTTGAAGCAGGCGGCAGAAGAAGTAACAAAGGAAC
CTAGAGGCCTTTTGATGTTAGCAGAATTGTCATGCAAGGGCTCCCTATCTACTGGAGAATATACTAAGGG
TACTGTTGACATTGCGAAGAGCGACAAAGATTTTGTTATCGGCTTTATTGCTCAAAGAGACATGGGTGGA
AGAGATGAAGGTTACGATTGGTTGATTATGACACCCGGTGTGGGTTTAGATGACAAGGGAGATGCATTGG
GTCAACAGTATAGAACCGTGGATGATGTGGTGTCTACAGGATCTGACATTATTATTGTTGGAAGAGGACT
ATTTGCAAAGGGAAGGGATGCTAAGGTAGAGGGTGAACGTTACAGAAAAGCAGGCTGGGAAGCATATTTG
AGAAGATGCGGCCAGCAAAACTAAAAAACTGTATTATAAGTAAATGCATGTATACTAAACTCACAAATTA
GAGCTTCAATTTAATTATATCAGTTATTACCCCTCCTCGAGCGTCGACGGCAGCTGGGATAACTTCGTAT
AATGTACATTATACGAAGTTATGGGACGTGGCGAATTCCTGCAGCCCCCAGTAGAGACCGCCTGGCTCTA
GTAGCGATCTACACTAGCACTATCAGCGTTATTAAGCACCGGTGGAGTGACGACCTTCAGCACGTTCGTA
CTGTTCAACGATGGTGTAGTCTTCGTTGTGGGAGGTGATGTCCAGTTTGATGTCGGTTTTGTAAGCACCC
GGCAGCTGAACCGGTTTTTTAGCCATGTAGGTGGTTTTAACTTCAGCGTCGTAGTGACCACCGTCTTTCA
GTTTCAGACGCATTTTGATTTCACCTTTCAGAGCACCGTCTTCCGGGTACATACGTTCGGTGGAAGCTTC
CCAACCCATGGTTTTTTTCTGCATAACCGGACCGTCGGACGGGAAGTTGGTACCACGCAGTTTAACTTTG
TAGATGAACTCACCGTCTTGCAGGGAGGAGTCCTGGGTAACGGTAACAACACCACCGTCTTCGAAGTTCA
TAACACGTTCCCATTTGAAACCTTCCGGGAAGGACAGTTTCAGGTAGTCCGGGATGTCAGCCGGGTGTTT
AACGTAAGCTTTGGAACCGTACTGGAACTGCGGGGACAGGATGTCCCAAGCGAACGGCAGCGGACCACCT
TTGGTAACTTTCAGTTTAGCGGTCTGGGTACCTTCGTACGGACGACCTTCACCTTCACCTTCGATTTCGA
ACTCGTGACCGTTAACGGAACCTTCCATACGAACTTTGAAACGCATGAACTCTTTGATAACGTCTTCGGA
GGAAGCCATCTAGTATTTCTCCTCTTTCTCTAGTATGTGTGAAATTGTTATCCGCTCACAATTCCACACA
ACATACGAGCCGGAAGCATAAAGTGTAAAGCCTGGGGTGCCTAATGAGTGAGCTAACTCACATTAATTGC
GTTGCGCTCACTGCCCGCTTTCCAGTCGGGAAACCTGTCGTGCCAGCTGCATTAATGAATCGGCCAACGC
GCGGGGAGAGGCGGTTTGCGTATTGGGTCTCATTTTGGGGATCCCGGAGCACCCATAACTTCGTATAATG
TACATTATACGAAGTTATCCCAGGTCGCTCTAGAGCGGCCGCCACCGCGGTGGAGCTCCAGCTTTTGTTC
CCTTTAGTGAGGGTTAATTGCGCGCTTGGCGTAATCATGGTCATAGCTGTTTCCTGTGTGAAATTGTTAT
CCGCTCACAATTCCACACAACATAGGAGCCGGAAGCATAAAGTGTAAAGCCTGGGGTGCCTAATGAGTGA
GGTAACTCACATTAATTGCGTTGCGCTCACTGCCCGCTTTCCAGTCGGGAAACCTGTCGTGCCAGCTGCA
TTAATGAATCGGCCAACGCGCGGGGAGAGGCGGTTTGCGTATTGGGCGCTCTTCCGCTTCCTCGCTCACT
GACTCGCTGCGCTCGGTCGTTCGGCTGCGGCGAGCGGTATCAGCTCACTCAAAGGCGGTAATACGGTTAT
CCACAGAATCAGGGGATAACGCAGGAAAGAACATGTGAGCAAAAGGCCAGCAAAAGGCCAGGAACCGTAA
AAAGGCCGCGTTGCTGGCGTTTTTCCATAGGCTCCGCCCCCCTGACGAGCATCACAAAAATCGACGCTCA
AGTCAGAGGTGGCGAAACCCGACAGGACTATAAAGATACCAGGCGTTTCCCCCTGGAAGCTCCCTCGTGC
GCTCTCCTGTTCCGACCCTGCCGCTTACCGGATACCTGTCCGCCTTTCTCCCTTCGGGAAGCGTGGCGCT
TTCTCATAGCTCACGCTGTAGGTATCTCAGTTCGGTGTAGGTCGTTCGCTCCAAGCTGGGCTGTGTGCAC
GAACCCCCCGTTCAGCCCGACCGCTGCGCCTTATCCGGTAACTATCGTCTTGAGTCCAACCCGGTAAGAC
ACGACTTATCGCCACTGGCAGCAGCCACTGGTAACAGGATTAGCAGAGCGAGGTATGTAGGCGGTGCTAC
AGAGTTCTTGAAGTGGTGGCCTAACTACGGCTACACTAGAAGAACAGTATTTGGTATCTGCGCTCTGCTG
AAGCCAGTTACCTTCGGAAAAAGAGTTGGTAGCTCTTGATCCGGCAAACAAACCACCGCTGGTAGCGGTG
GTTTTTTTGTTTGCAAGCAGCAGATTACGCGCAGAAAAAAAGGATCTCAAGAAGATCCTTTGATCTTTTC
TACGGGGTCTGACGCTCAGTGGAACGAAAACTCACGTTAAGGGATTTTGGTCATGAGATTATCAAAAAGG
ATCTTCACCTAGATCCTTTTAAATTAAAAATGAAGTTTTAAATCAATCTAAAGTATATATGAGTAAACTT
GGTCTGACAGTTACCAATGCTTAATCAGTGAGGCACCTATCTCAGCGATCTGTCTATTTCGTTCATCCAT
AGTTGCCTGACTCCCCGTCGTGTAGATAACTACGATACGGGAGGGCTTACCATCTGGCCCCAGTGCTGCA
ATGATACCGCGAGATCCACGCTCACCGGCTCCAGATTTATCAGCAATAAACCAGCCAGCCGGAAGGGCCG
AGCGCAGAAGTGGTCCTGCAACTTTATCCGCCTCCATCCAGTCTATTAATTGTTGCCGGGAAGCTAGAGT
AAGTAGTTCGCCAGTTAATAGTTTGCGCAACGTTGTTGCCATTGCTACAGGCATCGTGGTGTCACGCTCG
TCGTTTGGTATGGCTTCATTCAGCTCCGGTTCCCAACGATCAAGGCGAGTTACATGATCCCCCATGTTGT
GCAAAAAAGCGGTTAGCTCCTTCGGTCCTCCGATCGTTGTCAGAAGTAAGTTGGCCGCAGTGTTATCACT
CATGGTTATGGCAGCACTGCATAATTCTCTTACTGTCATGCCATCCGTAAGATGCTTTTCTGTGACTGGT
GAGTACTCAACCAAGTCATTCTGAGAATAGTGTATGCGGCGACCGAGTTGCTCTTGCCCGGCGTCAATAC
GGGATAATACCGCGCCACATAGCAGAACTTTAAAAGTGCTCATCATTGGAAAACGTTCTTCGGGGCGAAA
ACTCTCAAGGATCTTACCGCTGTTGAGATCCAGTTCGATGTAACCCACTCGTGCACCCAACTGATCTTCA
GCATCTTTTACTTTCACCAGCGTTTCTGGGTGAGCAAAAACAGGAAGGCAAAATGCCGCAAAAAAGGGAA
TAAGGGCGACACGGAAATGTTGAATACTCATACTCTTCCTTTTTCAATATTATTGAAGCATTTATCAGGG
TTATTGTCTCATGAGCGGATACATATTTGAATGTATTTAGAAAAATAAACAAATAGGGGTTCCGCGCACA
TTTCCCCGAAAAGTGCCACCTGGGTCCTTTTCATCACGTGCTATAAAAATAATTATAATTTAAATTTTTT
AATATAAATATATAAATTAAAAATAGAAAGTAAAAAAAGAAATTAAAGAAAAAATAGTTTTTGTTTTCCG
AAGATGTAAAAGACTCTAGGGGGATCGCCAACAAATACTACCTTTTATCTTGCTCTTCCTGCTCTCAGGT
ATTAATGCCGAATTGTTTCATCTTGTCTGTGTAGAAGACCACACACGAAAATCCTGTGATTTTACATTTT
ACTTATCGTTAATCGAATGTATATCTATTTAATCTGCTTTTCTTGTCTAATAAATATATATGTAAAGTAC
GCTTTTTGTTGAAATTTTTTAAACCTTTGTTTATTTTTTTTTCTTCATTCCGTAACTCTTCTACCTTCTT
TATTTACTTTCTAAAATCCAAATACAAAACATAAAAATAAATAAACACAGAGTAAATTCCCAAATTATTC
CATCATTAAAAGATACGAGGCGCGTGTAAGTTACAGGCAAGCGATCCGTCCTAAGAAACCA
Features (pLannotate 1.2.2; 20 found; start..end, strand, type, name):
    131..180     +  misc_feature   bom (fragment): basis of mobility region from pBR322
    195..410     +  promoter       URA3 promoter: S. cerevisiae URA3
    411..1214    +  CDS            URA3: orotidine-5'-phosphate decarboxylase, required for uracil biosynthesis; S. cerevisiae URA3; yeast auxotrophic marker, counterselectable with 5-fluoroorotic acid (5-FOA)
   1319..1352    +  protein_bind   loxPsym: loxPsym has a symmetric spacer region, and loxPsym sites are capable of recombining in either orientation (Hoess et al., 1986). Cre recombinase
   1435..2109    -  CDS            mRFP1: mRFP1 is a basic (constitutively fluorescent) red fluorescent protein published in 2002, derived from Discosoma sp.. It is reported to be a somewhat slowly-maturing monomer with low acid sensitivity.
   2145..2161    -  protein_bind   lac operator: The lac repressor binds to the lac operator to inhibit transcription in E. coli. This inhibition can be relieved by adding lactose or isopropyl-β-D-thiogalactopyranoside (IPTG). lac repressor encoded by lacI
   2169..2199    -  promoter       lac promoter: promoter for the E. coli lac operon
   2214..2235    -  protein_bind   CAP binding site: CAP binding activates transcription in the presence of cAMP. E. coli catabolite activator protein
   2248..2337    -  CDS            lacI (fragment): lac repressor; lacI; The lac repressor binds to the lac operator to inhibit transcription in E. coli. This inhibition can be relieved by adding lactose or isopropyl-β-D-thiogalactopyranoside (IPTG).
   2365..2398    +  protein_bind   loxPsym: loxPsym has a symmetric spacer region, and loxPsym sites are capable of recombining in either orientation (Hoess et al., 1986). Cre recombinase
   2409..2438    -  misc_feature   MCS (fragment): pBluescript multiple cloning site
   2451..2469    -  promoter       T3 promoter: promoter for bacteriophage T3 RNA polymerase
   2514..2530    -  protein_bind   lac operator: The lac repressor binds to the lac operator to inhibit transcription in E. coli. This inhibition can be relieved by adding lactose or isopropyl-β-D-thiogalactopyranoside (IPTG). lac repressor encoded by lacI
   2538..2568    -  promoter       lac promoter: promoter for the E. coli lac operon
   2583..2604    -  protein_bind   CAP binding site: CAP binding activates transcription in the presence of cAMP. E. coli catabolite activator protein
   2617..2709    -  CDS            lacI (fragment): lac repressor; lacI; The lac repressor binds to the lac operator to inhibit transcription in E. coli. This inhibition can be relieved by adding lactose or isopropyl-β-D-thiogalactopyranoside (IPTG).
   2892..3480    -  rep_origin     ori: high-copy-number ColE1/pMB1/pBR322/pUC origin of replication
   3651..4511    -  CDS            AmpR: β-lactamase; bla; confers resistance to ampicillin, carbenicillin, and related antibiotics
   4512..4616    -  promoter       AmpR promoter: bla
   4653..5156    +  misc_feature   CEN/ARS: S. cerevisiae CEN6 centromere fused to an autonomously replicating sequence
