[The description below was written by a language model from this plasmid's Addgene catalogue record and pLannotate feature annotations shown in this document.]
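Description:
pAV116.loxP is an empty acceptor vector for yeast Golden Gate (yGG) assembly of Saccharomyces cerevisiae transcription units, built on the pRS416 E. coli–yeast shuttle backbone. In bacteria it replicates from a ColE1/pUC-type origin and is selected with ampicillin through the bla gene. In yeast it is maintained as a centromeric plasmid through a CEN6/ARS element and selected by the URA3 marker, which can also be counterselected with 5-FOA. The catalogue lists the copy number as low, although the annotated bacterial origin is of the high-copy type. The native BsaI and BsmBI sites were removed from the backbone so that these type IIS enzymes can be used for assembly.

The cloning site holds an mRFP1 cassette driven by a lac promoter with its operator and CAP binding site, so the uncut vector gives red or pink E. coli colonies. BsaI sites flank this cassette and leave CAGT and TTTT overhangs. A successful assembly replaces the RFP with a transcription unit, so correct clones can be picked as white colonies. The acceptor site is bracketed by two Cre recombination sites, which the catalogue calls loxP but which both feature tables annotate as loxPsym. This symmetric variant can recombine in either orientation, so an inserted unit could be deleted or inverted by Cre.

Two depositor sequences are on file. One of 5,887 nt, labelled as an old full sequence, retains the f1 ori, a lacZα fragment and the T7 promoter. The other, of 5,171 nt, lacks that region, and the record does not explain the difference. Both share the T3 promoter and residual MCS fragments.
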