Addgene plasmid #63188: pAV116.loxP
Purpose: (Empty Backbone) pRS416 backbone, contains an RFP flanked by BsaI sites with CAGT & TTTT overhangs for transcription unit (TU) assembly using yGG. TU is also flanked by LoxP sites.
Depositing lab: Jef Boeke. Depositing organization: Johns Hopkins University and School of Medicine. Publication: Yeast Golden Gate (yGG) for the Efficient Assembly of S. cerevisiae Transcription Units. Agmon N, Mitchell LA, Cai Y, Ikushima S, Chuang J, Zheng A, Choi WJ, Martin JA, Caravelli K, Stracquadanio G, Boeke JD. ACS Synth Biol. 2015 Jul 17;4(7):853-9. doi: 10.1021/sb500372z. Epub 2015 Mar 23. PubMed 25756291.
Backbone
  Vector backbone: pRS416
  Backbone size (bp): 5000
  Modifications to backbone: BsaI and BsmBI sites removed from backbone, RFP cloned into the MCS, flanked by BsaI sites for cloning TUs using yGG assmebly, TU flanked with loxP sites.
  Vector type: Bacterial Expression, Yeast Expression, Synthetic Biology
  Selectable markers: URA3
Growth in bacteria
  Bacterial resistance: Ampicillin, 100 μg/mL
  Growth temperature: 37°C
  Growth strain: Top10
  Growth instructions: Grows as red/pink colonies
  Copy number: Low Copy
Gene/Insert
  Cloning method: Restriction Enzyme
  Sequencing primers: 5′ M13F; 3′ M13R
Terms and licenses: Academic/Nonprofit Terms; Industry Terms: Not Available to Industry
How to cite: pAV116.loxP was a gift from Jef Boeke (Addgene plasmid # 63188 ; http://n2t.net/addgene:63188 ; RRID:Addgene_63188)
