>Addgene plasmid #63188 | pAV116.loxP | addgene partial sequence | sequence record 110994 | M13-Rev 5'-CAGGAAACAGCTATGACC-3'
AAAGCTGGAGCTCCACCGCGGTGGCGGCCGCTCTAGAGCGACCTGGGATAACTTCGTATAATGTACATTA
TACGAAGTTATGGGTGCTCCGGGATCCCCAAAATGAGACCCAATACGCAAACCGCCTCTCCCCGCGCGTT
GGCCGATTCATTAATGCAGCTGGCACGACAGGTTTCCCGACTGGAAAGCGGGCAGTGAGCGCAACGCAAT
TAATGTGAGTTAGCTCACTCATTAGGCACCCCAGGCTTTACACTTTATGCTTCCGGCTCGTATGTTGTGT
GGAATTGTGAGCGGATAACAATTTCACACATACTAGAGAAAGAGGAGAAATACTAGATGGCTTCCTCCGA
AGACGTTATCAAAGAGTTCATGCGTTTCAAAGTTCGTATGGAAGGTTCCGTTAACGGTCACGAGTTCGAA
ATCGAAGGTGAAGGTGAAGGTCGTCCGTACGAAGGTACCCAGACCGCTAAACTGAAAGTTACCAAAGGTG
GTCCGCTGCCGTTCGCTTGGGACATCCTGTCCCCGCAGTTCCAGTACGGTTCCAAAGCTTACGTTAAACA
CCCGGCTGACATCCCGGACTACCTGAAACTGTCCTTCCCGGAAGGTTTCAAATGGGAACGTGTTATGAAC
TTCGAAGACGGTGGTGTTGTTACCGTTACCCAGGACTCCTCCCTGCAAGACGGTGAGTTCATCTACAAAG
TTAAACTGCGTGGTACCAACTTCCCGTCCGACGGTCCGGTTATGCAGAAAAAAACCATGGGTTGGGAAGC
TTCCACCGAACGTATGTACCCGGAAGACGGTGCTCTGAAAGGTGAAATCAA
