>Addgene plasmid #63188 | pAV116.loxP | addgene partial sequence | sequence record 113906 | jkRFP-F 5'-tggtcactacgacgctgaag-3'
CGGTTCAGCTGCCGGGTGCTTACAAAACCGACATCAAACTGGACATCACCTCCCACAACGAAGACTACAC
CATCGTTGAACAGTACGAACGTGCTGAAGGTCGTCACTCCACCGGTGCTTAATAACGCTGATAGTGCTAG
TGTAGATCGCTACTAGAGCCAGGCGGTCTCTACTGGGGGCTGCAGGAATTCGCCACGTCCCATAACTTCG
TATAATGTACATTATACGAAGTTATCCCAGCTGCCGTCGACGCTCGAGGAGGGGTAATAACTGATATAAT
TAAATTGAAGCTCTAATTTGTGAGTTTAGTATACATGCATTTACTTATAATACAGTTTTTTAGTTTTGCT
GGCCGCATCTTCTCAAATATGCTTCCCAGCCTGCTTTTCTGTAACGTTCACCCTCTACCTTAGCATCCCT
TCCCTTTGCAAATAGTCCTCTTCCAACAATAATAATGTCAGATCCTGTAGACACCACATCATCCACGGTT
CTATACTGTTGACCCAATGCATCTCCCTTGTCATCTAAACCCACACCGGGTGTCATAATCAACCAATCGT
AACCTTCATCTCTTCCACCCATGTCTCTTTGAGCAATAAAGCCGATAACAAAATCTTTGTCGCTCTTCGC
AATGTCAACAGTACCCTTAGTATATTCTCCAGTAGATAGGGAGCCCTTGCATGACAATTCTGCTAACATC
AAAAGGCCTCTAGGTTCCTTTGTTACTTCTTCTGCCGCCTGCTTCAAACCGCTAACAATACCTGGGCCCA
CCACACCGTGTGCATTCGTAATGTCTGCCCATTCTGCTATTCTGTATACACCCGCAGAGTACTGCAATTT
GACTGTATTACCAATGTCAGCAAATTT
