>Addgene plasmid #63188 | pAV116.loxP | addgene partial sequence | sequence record 121506 | pRcoM1bs-R 5'-GAGAGGCGGTTTGCGTATT-3'
CCCTTCGGGAAGCGTGGCGCTTTCTCATAGCTCACGCTGTAGGTATCTCAGTTCGGTGTAGGTCGTTCGC
TCCAAGCTGGGCTGTGTGCACGAACCCCCCGTTCAGCCCGACCGCTGCGCCTTATCCGGTAACTATCGTC
TTGAGTCCAACCCGGTAAGACACGACTTATCGCCACTGGCAGCAGCCACTGGTAACAGGATTAGCAGAGC
GAGGTATGTAGGCGGTGCTACAGAGTTCTTGAAGTGGTGGCCTAACTACGGCTACACTAGAAGAACAGTA
TTTGGTATCTGCGCTCTGCTGAAGCCAGTTACCTTCGGAAAAAGAGTTGGTAGCTCTTGATCCGGCAAAC
AAACCACCGCTGGTAGCGGTGGTTTTTTTGTTTGCAAGCAGCAGATTACGCGCAGAAAAAAAGGATCTCA
AGAAGATCCTTTGATCTTTTCTACGGGGTCTGACGCTCAGTGGAACGAAAACTCACGTTAAGGGATTTTG
GTCATGAGATTATCAAAAAGGATCTTCACCTAGATCCTTTT
