>Addgene plasmid #63188 | pAV116.loxP | addgene partial sequence | sequence record 121507 | Amp-F 5'-AAGCCCTCCCGTATCGTAGT-3'
ACGAAATAGACAGATCGCTGAGATAGGTGCCTCACTGATTAAGCATTGGTAACTGTCAGACCAAGTTTAC
TCATATATACTTTAGATTGATTTAAAACTTCATTTTTAATTTAAAAGGATCTAGGTGAAGATCCTTTTTG
ATAATCTCATGACCAAAATCCCTTAACGTGAGTTTTCGTTCCACTGAGCGTCAGACCCCGTAGAAAAGAT
CAAAGGATCTTCTTGAGATCCTTTTTTTCTGCGCGTAATCTGCTGCTTGCAAACAAAAAAACCACCGCTA
CCAGCGGTGGTTTGTTTGCCGGATCAAGAGCTACCAACTCTTTTTCCGAAGGTAACTGGCTTCAGCAGAG
CGCAGATACCAAATACTGTTCTTCTAGTGTAGCCGTAGTTAGGCCACCACTTCAAGAACTCTGTAGCACC
GCCTACATACCTCGCTCTGCTAATCCTGTTACCAGTGGCTGCTGCCAGTGGCGATAAGTCGTGTCTTACC
GGGTTGGACTCAAGACGATAGTTACCGGATAAGGCGCAGCGGTCGGGCTGAACGGGGGGTTCGTGCACAC
AGCCCAGCTTGGAGCGAACGACCTACACCGAACTGAGATACCTACAGCGTGAGCTATGAGAAAGCGCCAC
GCTTCCCGAAGGGAGAAAGGCGGACAGGTATCCGGTAAGCGGCAGGGTCGGAACAGGAGAGCGCACGAGG
GAGCTTCCAGGGGGAAACGCCTGGTATCTTTATAGTCCTGTCGGGTTTCGCCACCTCTGACTTGAGCGTC
GATTTTTGTGATGCTCGTCAGGGGGGCGGAGCCTATGGAAAAA
